Addgene plasmid #230191: AiP12160 - pAAV-AiE0398h-minBG-SYFP2-WPRE3-BGHpA (Alias: CN2160)
Purpose: AiE0398h is an enhancer sequence, designed to drive AAV-mediated transgene expression in specific populations of brain cells
Depositing lab: Allen Institute for Brain Science & Boaz Levi. Depositing organization: Allen Institute. Publication: A suite of enhancer AAVs and transgenic mouse lines for genetic access to cortical cell types. Ben-Simon Y, Hooper M, Narayan S, Daigle TL, Dwivedi D, Way SW, Oster A, Stafford DA, Mich JK, Taormina MJ, Martinez RA, Opitz-Araya X, Roth JR, Alexander JR, Allen S, Amster A, Arbuckle J, Ayala A, Baker PM, Bakken TE, Barcelli T, Barta S, Bendrick J, Bertagnolli D, Bielstein C, Bishwakarma P, Bowlus J, Boyer G, Brouner K, Casian B, Casper T, Chakka AB, Chakrabarty R, Chance RK, Chavan S, Clark M, Colbert K, Collman F, Daniel S, Departee M, DiValentin P, Donadio N, Dotson N, Egdorf T, Fliss T, Gabitto M, Garcia J, Gary A, Gasperini M, Gloe J, Goldy J, Gore BB, Graybuck L, Greisman N, Haeseleer F, Halterman C, Haradon Z, Hastings SD, Helback O, Ho W, Hockemeyer D, Huang C, Huff S, Hunker A, Johansen N, Jones D, Juneau Z, Kalmbach B, Kannan M, Khem S, Kussick E, Kutsal R, Larsen R, Lee C, Lee AY, Leibly M, Lenz GH, Li S, Liang E, Lusk N, Madigan Z, Malloy J, Malone J, McCue R, Melchor J, Mollenkopf T, Moosman S, Morin E, Newman D, Ng L, Ngo K, Omstead V, Otto S, Oyama A, Pena N, Pham T, Phillips E, Pom CA, Potekhina L, Ransford S, Ray PL, Rette D, Reynoldson C, Rimorin C, Rocha D, Ruiz A, Sanchez REA, Sawyer L, Sedeno-Cortes A, Sevigny JP, Shapovalova N, Shepard N, Shulga L, Sigler AR, Siverts L, Soliman S, Somasundaram S, Staats B, Stewart K, Szelenyi E, Tieu M, Trader C, Tran A, van Velthoven CTJ, Walker M, Wang Y, Weed N, Wirthlin M, Wood T, Wynalda B, Yao Z, Zhou T, Ariza J, Dee N, Reding M, Ronellenfitch K, Mufti S, Sunkin SM, Smith KA, Esposito L, Waters J, Thyagarajan B, Yao S, Lein ES, Zeng H, Levi BP, Ngai J, Ting JT, Tasic B. Cell. 2025 May 16:S0092-8674(25)00513-6. doi: 10.1016/j.cell.2025.05.002. PubMed 40403729.
Backbone
  Vector backbone: pAAV2
  Vector type: AAV
Growth in bacteria
  Bacterial resistance: Ampicillin, 100 μg/mL
  Growth temperature: 37°C
  Growth strain: NEB Stable
  Copy number: High Copy
Gene/Insert
  Gene/Insert name: SYFP2
  Species: Synthetic
  Promoter: minBG
  Cloning method: Gibson Cloning
Terms and licenses: Academic/Nonprofit Terms; Industry Terms: Not Available to Industry
How to cite: AiP12160 - pAAV-AiE0398h-minBG-SYFP2-WPRE3-BGHpA (Alias: CN2160) was a gift from Allen Institute for Brain Science & Boaz Levi (Addgene plasmid # 230191 ; http://n2t.net/addgene:230191 ; RRID:Addgene_230191)
