[The description below was written by a language model from this plasmid's Addgene catalogue record and pLannotate feature annotations shown in this document.]
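Description:
AiP12160 - pAAV-AiE0398h-minBG-SYFP2-WPRE3-BGHpA (alias CN2160) is a 4,726 nt AAV transfer plasmid built on a pAAV2 backbone and intended for packaging into recombinant adeno-associated virus for delivery to brain tissue. In bacteria it is maintained through a high-copy ColE1/pUC-type origin and selected with ampicillin via the β-lactamase gene and its native promoter. The backbone also carries an f1 phage origin and small remnants of pBR322 bom and rop sequences. A recombination-reducing growth strain is recorded, consistent with the need to keep the repeat-rich ITRs intact.

The payload lies between AAV2 inverted terminal repeats, which supply the signals for genome replication and encapsidation. The downstream ITR is annotated in full, whereas the upstream one is detected only as two short fragments. Inside the ITRs, the enhancer AiE0398h sits upstream of a minimal beta-globin promoter (minBG). Neither element is annotated in the feature table, but the unannotated stretch between the upstream ITR and the reporter is where the construct name places them. The minimal promoter has little activity on its own, so transcription depends on the enhancer, which is designed to restrict expression to specific populations of brain cells; the record does not say which populations. The reporter is SYFP2, a fast-maturing monomeric yellow fluorescent protein derived from Aequorea victoria. It is followed by WPRE3, a shortened woodchuck posttranscriptional regulatory element (seen as two WPRE fragments) that boosts transcript stability and expression, and by the bovine growth hormone polyadenylation signal.

The construct belongs to a collection of enhancer AAVs developed for genetic access to cortical cell types, and it serves as a fluorescent reporter for labelling cells and assessing the specificity of the enhancer.
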