Features (pLannotate 1.2.2; 14 found; start..end, strand, type, name):
    340..367     +  repeat_region  AAV2 ITR (fragment): inverted terminal repeat of adeno-associated virus serotype 2 inverted
    396..423     +  repeat_region  AAV2 ITR (fragment): inverted terminal repeat of adeno-associated virus serotype 2 inverted
   1072..1788    +  CDS            SYFP2: SYFP2 is a basic (constitutively fluorescent) yellow fluorescent protein published in 2006, derived from Aequorea victoria. It is reported to be a very rapidly-maturing monomer with moderate acid sensitivity.
   1828..1985    +  misc_feature   WPRE (fragment): woodchuck hepatitis virus posttranscriptional regulatory element
   1991..2071    +  misc_feature   WPRE (fragment): woodchuck hepatitis virus posttranscriptional regulatory element
   2088..2199    +  polyA_signal   bGH poly(A) signal: bovine growth hormone polyadenylation signal
   2317..2457    +  repeat_region  AAV2 ITR: inverted terminal repeat of adeno-associated virus serotype 2 inverted
   2462..2513    -  misc_feature   bom (fragment): basis of mobility region from pBR322
   2532..2987    +  rep_origin     f1 ori (sequence partly withheld): f1 bacteriophage origin of replication; arrow indicates direction of (+) strand synthesis
   2988..3037    -  misc_feature   bom (fragment): basis of mobility region from pBR322
   3139..3174    -  CDS            rop (fragment): Rop protein, which maintains plasmids at low copy number; rop
   3269..3373    +  promoter       AmpR promoter: bla
   3374..4234    +  CDS            AmpR: β-lactamase; bla; confers resistance to ampicillin, carbenicillin, and related antibiotics
   4405..267     +  rep_origin     ori (across the origin): high-copy-number ColE1/pMB1/pBR322/pUC origin of replication
>Addgene plasmid #230191 | AiP12160 - pAAV-AiE0398h-minBG-SYFP2-WPRE3-BGHpA (Alias: CN2160) | addgene full sequence | sequence record 470444 | Addgene NGS Result
GGGGGTTCGTGCACACAGCCCAGCTTGGAGCGAACGACCTACACCGAACTGAGATACCTACAGCGTGAGC
TATGAGAAAGCGCCACGCTTCCCGAAGGGAGAAAGGCGGACAGGTATCCGGTAAGCGGCAGGGTCGGAAC
AGGAGAGCGCACGAGGGAGCTTCCAGGGGGAAACGCCTGGTATCTTTATAGTCCTGTCGGGTTTCGCCAC
CTCTGACTTGAGCGTCGATTTTTGTGATGCTCGTCAGGGGGGCGGAGCCTATGGAAAAACGCCAGCAACG
CGGCCTTTTTACGGTTCCTGGCCTTTTGCTGGCCTTTTGCTCACATGTCCTGCAGGCAGCTGCGCGCTCG
CTCGCTCACTGAGGCCGCCCGGGCGTCGGGCGACCTTTGGTCGCCCGGCCTCAGTGAGCGAGCGAGCGCG
CAGAGAGGGAGTGGCCAACTCCATCACTAGGGGTTCCTGCGGCCGCACGCGTGCTCCGGCCTCTCTATTC
CCACTGCTCCATCCAGGAAAACCACGCCCAGCATGGCAAAGCAAACCCTTCCTGGGGTCCCCCTCACTGG
GGACACATCTGGGCAAGCCAAGGACACTCAGAACTCAGCCTGGCCAGGCTCGGTCCCCACCCCCGCTCTG
GCCCTTCTCCCTACAGTGAAAGGGACTTTATGGGGACAAAAAGCCACCCATTGTATCACACGAGACAAAG
GGGCAGGGGACAGAGGCTCCGGGCGCCTAAGCTGGCCACGACACAGCCACACACCACCCCCTGACTGTGT
GAGAGGGAGGGCACCTTGGAATTCCCATGCCATGCATTCCAGCATTCGAGGATCCTGGAGTCATCCCCGC
TCTCCAGGAAGGCGACAGCAGACTCGGAACCCAGCCCCAGATCCACTAGACCTGGGCAGTACTGAATAGC
CCTAAGCTCTCTTTTCTCGTCGGAAAAATGGGCATGTAAGTTGCCAAACGGAGTCATTCAGTGAGCTCGG
GCTGGGCATAAAAGTCAGGGCAGAGCCATCTATTGCTTACATTTGCTTCTGGGATCCAGATCTTTCGAAG
CTAGCGCTACCGGTCGCCACCATGGTGAGCAAGGGCGAGGAGCTGTTCACCGGGGTGGTGCCCATCCTGG
TCGAGCTGGACGGCGACGTAAACGGCCACAAGTTCAGCGTGTCCGGCGAGGGCGAGGGCGATGCCACCTA
CGGCAAGCTGACCCTGAAGCTGATCTGCACCACCGGCAAGCTGCCCGTGCCCTGGCCCACCCTCGTGACC
ACCCTGGGCTACGGCGTGCAGTGCTTCGCCCGCTACCCCGACCACATGAAGCAGCACGACTTCTTCAAGT
CCGCCATGCCCGAAGGCTACGTCCAGGAGCGCACCATCTTCTTCAAGGACGACGGCAACTACAAGACCCG
CGCCGAGGTGAAGTTCGAGGGCGACACCCTGGTGAACCGCATCGAGCTGAAGGGCATCGACTTCAAGGAG
GACGGCAACATCCTGGGGCACAAGCTGGAGTACAACTACAACAGCCACAACGTCTATATCACCGCCGACA
AGCAGAAGAACGGCATCAAGGCCAACTTCAAGATCCGCCACAACATCGAGGACGGCGGCGTGCAGCTCGC
CGACCACTACCAGCAGAACACCCCCATCGGCGACGGCCCCGTGCTGCTGCCCGACAACCACTACCTGAGC
TACCAGTCCAAGCTGAGCAAAGACCCCAACGAGAAGCGCGATCACATGGTCCTGCTGGAGTTCGTGACCG
CCGCCGGGATCACTCTCGGCATGGACGAGCTGTACAAGTAAGTCGACGGCGCGCCGCGGCCGCGAATTCG
ATATCATAATCAACCTCTGGATTACAAAATTTGTGAAAGATTGACTGGTATTCTTAACTATGTTGCTCCT
TTTACGCTATGTGGATACGCTGCTTTAATGCCTTTGTATCATGCTATTGCTTCCCGTATGGCTTTCATTT
TCTCCTCCTTGTATAAATCCTGGTTAGTTCTTGCCACGGCGGAACTCATCGCCGCCTGCCTTGCCCGCTG
CTGGACAGGGGCTCGGCTGTTGGGCACTGACAATTCCGTGGCTCGAGAGATCTTCGACTGTGCCTTCTAG
TTGCCAGCCATCTGTTGTTTGCCCCTCCCCCGTGCCTTCCTTGACCCTGGAAGGTGCCACTCCCACTGTC
CTTTCCTAATAAAATGAGGAAATTGCATCGCATTGTCTGAGTAGGTGTCATTCTATTCTGGGGGGTGGGG
TGGGGCAGGACAGCAAGGGGGAGGATTGGGAAGACAATAGCAGGCATGAGATCTCACGTGCGGACCGAGC
GGCCGCAGGAACCCCTAGTGATGGAGTTGGCCACTCCCTCTCTGCGCGCTCGCTCGCTCACTGAGGCCGG
GCGACCAAAGGTCGCCCGACGCCCGGGCTTTGCCCGGGCGGCCTCAGTGAGCGAGCGAGCGCGCAGCTGC
CTGCAGGGGCGCCTGATGCGGTATTTTCTCCTTACGCATCTGTGCGGTATTTCACACCGCATA
[95 nt withheld, positions 2514-2608]
T
[46 nt withheld, positions 2610-2655]
C
[141 nt withheld, positions 2657-2797]
CCTTTGACGTTGGAGTCCACGTTCTTT
[37 nt withheld, positions 2825-2861]
ACTCTATCTCGGGCTATTCTTTTGATTTATAAGGGATTTTGCCGATTTCGGTCTATTGGTTAAAAAATGA
GCTGATTTAACAAAAATTTAACGCGAATTTTAACAAAATATTAACGTTTACAATTTTATGGTGCACTCTC
AGTACAATCTGCTCTGATGCCGCATAGTTAAGCCAGCCCCGACACCCGCCAACACCCGCTGACGCGCCCT
GACGGGCTTGTCTGCTCCCGGCATCCGCTTACAGACAAGCTGTGACCGTCTCCGGGAGCTGCATGTGTCA
GAGGTTTTCACCGTCATCACCGAAACGCGCGAGACGAAAGGGCCTCGTGATACGCCTATTTTTATAGGTT
AATGTCATGATAATAATGGTTTCTTAGACGTCAGGTGGCACTTTTCGGGGAAATGTGCGCGGAACCCCTA
TTTGTTTATTTTTCTAAATACATTCAAATATGTATCCGCTCATGAGACAATAACCCTGATAAATGCTTCA
ATAATATTGAAAAAGGAAGAGTATGAGTATTCAACATTTCCGTGTCGCCCTTATTCCCTTTTTTGCGGCA
TTTTGCCTTCCTGTTTTTGCTCACCCAGAAACGCTGGTGAAAGTAAAAGATGCTGAAGATCAGTTGGGTG
CACGAGTGGGTTACATCGAACTGGATCTCAACAGCGGTAAGATCCTTGAGAGTTTTCGCCCCGAAGAACG
TTTTCCAATGATGAGCACTTTTAAAGTTCTGCTATGTGGCGCGGTATTATCCCGTATTGACGCCGGGCAA
GAGCAACTCGGTCGCCGCATACACTATTCTCAGAATGACTTGGTTGAGTACTCACCAGTCACAGAAAAGC
ATCTTACGGATGGCATGACAGTAAGAGAATTATGCAGTGCTGCCATAACCATGAGTGATAACACTGCGGC
CAACTTACTTCTGACAACGATCGGAGGACCGAAGGAGCTAACCGCTTTTTTGCACAACATGGGGGATCAT
GTAACTCGCCTTGATCGTTGGGAACCGGAGCTGAATGAAGCCATACCAAACGACGAGCGTGACACCACGA
TGCCTGTAGCAATGGCAACAACGTTGCGCAAACTATTAACTGGCGAACTACTTACTCTAGCTTCCCGGCA
ACAATTAATAGACTGGATGGAGGCGGATAAAGTTGCAGGACCACTTCTGCGCTCGGCCCTTCCGGCTGGC
TGGTTTATTGCTGATAAATCTGGAGCCGGTGAGCGTGGGTCTCGCGGTATCATTGCAGCACTGGGGCCAG
ATGGTAAGCCCTCCCGTATCGTAGTTATCTACACGACGGGGAGTCAGGCAACTATGGATGAACGAAATAG
ACAGATCGCTGAGATAGGTGCCTCACTGATTAAGCATTGGTAACTGTCAGACCAAGTTTACTCATATATA
CTTTAGATTGATTTAAAACTTCATTTTTAATTTAAAAGGATCTAGGTGAAGATCCTTTTTGATAATCTCA
TGACCAAAATCCCTTAACGTGAGTTTTCGTTCCACTGAGCGTCAGACCCCGTAGAAAAGATCAAAGGATC
TTCTTGAGATCCTTTTTTTCTGCGCGTAATCTGCTGCTTGCAAACAAAAAAACCACCGCTACCAGCGGTG
GTTTGTTTGCCGGATCAAGAGCTACCAACTCTTTTTCCGAAGGTAACTGGCTTCAGCAGAGCGCAGATAC
CAAATACTGTTCTTCTAGTGTAGCCGTAGTTAGGCCACCACTTCAAGAACTCTGTAGCACCGCCTACATA
CCTCGCTCTGCTAATCCTGTTACCAGTGGCTGCTGCCAGTGGCGATAAGTCGTGTCTTACCGGGTTGGAC
TCAAGACGATAGTTACCGGATAAGGCGCAGCGGTCGGGCTGAACG
